Addgene plasmid #187263: pLL5.0 hCortKD-Flcortmut3YF EGFP
Purpose: Lentiviral expression of shRNA targeting Cortactin + reconstitution of Cortactin3YF mutant
Depositing lab: Alpha Yap. Depositing organization: University of Queensland, Institute for Molecular Bioscience. Publication: Tyrosine dephosphorylated cortactin downregulates contractility at the epithelial zonula adherens through SRGAP1. Liang X, Budnar S, Gupta S, Verma S, Han SP, Hill MM, Daly RJ, Parton RG, Hamilton NA, Gomez GA, Yap AS. Nat Commun. 2017 Oct 5;8(1):790. doi: 10.1038/s41467-017-00797-w. PubMed 28983097.
Backbone
  Vector backbone: pLL5.0
  Backbone size w/o insert (bp): 7550
  Vector type: Lentiviral
Growth in bacteria
  Bacterial resistance: Ampicillin, 100 μg/mL
  Growth temperature: 37°C
  Growth strain: NEB Stable
  Copy number: High Copy
Gene/Insert
  Gene/Insert name: Cortactin (alt name: CTTN (a.k.a. EMS1))
  gRNA/shRNA sequence: GAGAAGCACGAGTCACAGA
  Species: H. sapiens (human)
  Insert size (bp): 1703
  Mutation: 3YF (Y412, Y470, Y486)
  Entrez Gene: CTTN (a.k.a. EMS1)
  Promoter: U6, 5'LTR
  Tag / fusion protein: EGFP (C terminal on insert)
  Cloning method: Restriction Enzyme; 5′ cloning site EcoR1 (not destroyed); 3′ cloning site BamH1 (not destroyed)
  Sequencing primers: 5′ mU6 Forward Primer; 3′ EGFP reverse primer
Resource information
  A portion of this plasmid was derived from a plasmid made by: Plasmid made by Siew Ping/Xuan Liang
Terms and licenses: Academic/Nonprofit Terms; Industry Terms: Not Available to Industry
Depositor comments: Rescue with reconstituted Cortactin 3YF mutant
How to cite: pLL5.0 hCortKD-Flcortmut3YF EGFP was a gift from Alpha Yap (Addgene plasmid # 187263 ; http://n2t.net/addgene:187263 ; RRID:Addgene_187263)
