[The description below was written by a language model from this plasmid's Addgene catalogue record and pLannotate feature annotations shown in this document.]
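Description:
pLL5.0 hCortKD-Flcortmut3YF EGFP is a lentiviral knockdown-and-rescue vector built on the pLL5.0 backbone, designed to deplete endogenous human cortactin (CTTN, also known as EMS1) while re-expressing a phosphorylation-deficient mutant from the same provirus. It is propagated in bacteria as a high-copy plasmid through a ColE1/pUC-type origin with ampicillin selection (AmpR). The viral framework is HIV-1 derived. A CMV enhancer/promoter fused to a truncated 5' LTR drives genomic RNA production in packaging cells. It is followed by the Ψ packaging signal with a gag fragment, the Rev response element for nuclear export, and a cPPT/CTS. A WPRE sits downstream of the payload to enhance transcript expression, ahead of a nef fragment and a truncated 3' LTR.

The payload consists of two expression units. A mouse U6 RNA polymerase III promoter drives an shRNA targeting human cortactin. Downstream, an internal 5' LTR from murine embryonic stem cell virus acts as the Pol II promoter for full-length cortactin fused at its C terminus to EGFP. The cortactin insert was cloned between EcoRI and BamHI sites and carries the 3YF mutation, recorded as affecting Y412, Y470 and Y486, so that these tyrosines cannot be phosphorylated. The record does not state how the rescue transcript escapes the shRNA. Two loxP sites flank the LTR-cortactin-EGFP cassette, which would in principle allow its excision by Cre. The construct is intended for reconstitution experiments in which transduced cells, identifiable by EGFP fluorescence, express only the non-phosphorylatable cortactin. The associated study examined how tyrosine-dephosphorylated cortactin regulates contractility at epithelial adherens junctions.
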