Features (pLannotate 1.2.2; 24 found; start..end, strand, type, name):
     31..83      -  misc_feature   bom (fragment): basis of mobility region from pBR322
    238..617     +  enhancer       CMV enhancer: human cytomegalovirus immediate early enhancer
    618..817     +  promoter       CMV promoter: human cytomegalovirus (CMV) immediate early promoter
    835..1015    +  LTR            5' LTR (truncated): truncated 5' long terminal repeat (LTR) from HIV-1
   1062..1187    +  misc_feature   HIV-1 Ψ: packaging signal of human immunodeficiency virus type 1
   1171..1509    +  CDS            HIV-1 gag (fragment): gag protein from human immunodeficiency virus 1; gag
   1684..1917    +  misc_feature   RRE: The Rev response element (RRE) of HIV-1 allows for Rev-dependent mRNA export from the nucleus to the cytoplasm.
   2294..2394    +  CDS            Rev (fragment): human immunodeficiency virus 1 (HIV-1) Rev protein; rev; enhances nuclear export of unspliced and incompletely spliced viral mRNAs
   2444..2561    +  misc_feature   cPPT/CTS: central polypurine tract and central termination sequence of HIV-1
   2616..2928    +  promoter       U6 promoter: RNA polymerase III promoter for mouse U6 snRNA (Das et al., 1988)
   2983..3008    -  misc_feature   MCS (fragment): pBluescript multiple cloning site
   3043..3076    +  protein_bind   loxP: Cre-mediated recombination occurs in the 8-bp core sequence (GCATACAT). Cre recombinase
   3105..3618    +  LTR            5' LTR: 5' long terminal repeat from murine embryonic stem cell virus
   3632..5281    +  CDS            CTTN: SRC8_HUMAN - Also known as EMS1. Experimental evidence at protein level: Swiss-Prot protein existence level 1. Contributes to the organization of the actin cytoskeleton and cell shape (PubMed:21296879). Plays a role in the formation of lamellipodia and in cell migration. Plays a role in the regulation of neuron morphology, axon growth and formation of neuronal growth cones (By similarity). Through its interaction with CTTNBP2, involved in the regulation of neuronal spine density (By similarity). Plays a role in the invasiveness of cancer cells, and the formation of metastases (PubMed:16636290)
   5300..6019    +  CDS            EGFP: the original enhanced GFP (Yang et al., 1996) mammalian codon-optimized
   6047..6080    +  protein_bind   loxP: Cre-mediated recombination occurs in the 8-bp core sequence (GCATACAT). Cre recombinase
   6113..6136    +  misc_feature   MCS (fragment): pBluescript multiple cloning site
   6136..6722    +  misc_feature   WPRE: woodchuck hepatitis virus posttranscriptional regulatory element
   6723..6742    +  misc_feature   MCS (fragment): pBluescript multiple cloning site
   6744..7244    +  CDS            nef (fragment): NEF_HV1LA - Experimental evidence at protein level: Swiss-Prot protein existence level 1. Extracellular Nef protein targets CD4(+) T-lymphocytes for apoptosis by interacting with CXCR4 surface receptors. From Human immunodeficiency virus type 1 group M subtype B (isolate Lai) (HIV-1).
   7251..7431    +  LTR            5' LTR (truncated): truncated 5' long terminal repeat (LTR) from HIV-1
   7493..8081    -  rep_origin     ori: high-copy-number ColE1/pMB1/pBR322/pUC origin of replication
   8252..9112    -  CDS            AmpR: β-lactamase; bla; confers resistance to ampicillin, carbenicillin, and related antibiotics
   9113..9217    -  promoter       AmpR promoter: bla
>Addgene plasmid #187263 | pLL5.0 hCortKD-Flcortmut3YF EGFP | addgene full sequence | sequence record 373211 | Addgene NGS Result
GTCGACGGATCGGGAGATCTCCCGATCCCCTATGGTGCACTCTCAGTACAATCTGCTCTGATGCCGCATA
GTTAAGCCAGTATCTGCTCCCTGCTTGTGTGTTGGAGGTCGCTGAGTAGTGCGCGAGCAAAATTTAAGCT
ACAACAAGGCAAGGCTTGACCGACAATTGCATGAAGAATCTGCTTAGGGTTAGGCGTTTTGCGCTGCTTC
GCGATGTACGGGCCAGATATACGCGTTGACATTGATTATTGACTAGTTATTAATAGTAATCAATTACGGG
GTCATTAGTTCATAGCCCATATATGGAGTTCCGCGTTACATAACTTACGGTAAATGGCCCGCCTGGCTGA
CCGCCCAACGACCCCCGCCCATTGACGTCAATAATGACGTATGTTCCCATAGTAACGCCAATAGGGACTT
TCCATTGACGTCAATGGGTGGAGTATTTACGGTAAACTGCCCACTTGGCAGTACATCAAGTGTATCATAT
GCCAAGTACGCCCCCTATTGACGTCAATGACGGTAAATGGCCCGCCTGGCATTATGCCCAGTACATGACC
TTATGGGACTTTCCTACTTGGCAGTACATCTACGTATTAGTCATCGCTATTACCATGGTGATGCGGTTTT
GGCAGTACATCAATGGGCGTGGATAGCGGTTTGACTCACGGGGATTTCCAAGTCTCCACCCCATTGACGT
CAATGGGAGTTTGTTTTGGCACCAAAATCAACGGGACTTTCCAAAATGTCGTAACAACTCCGCCCCATTG
ACGCAAATGGGCGGTAGGCGTGTACGGTGGGAGGTCTATATAAGCAGCGCGTTTTGCCTGTACTGGGTCT
CTCTGGTTAGACCAGATCTGAGCCTGGGAGCTCTCTGGCTAACTAGGGAACCCACTGCTTAAGCCTCAAT
AAAGCTTGCCTTGAGTGCTTCAAGTAGTGTGTGCCCGTCTGTTGTGTGACTCTGGTAACTAGAGATCCCT
CAGACCCTTTTAGTCAGTGTGGAAAATCTCTAGCAGTGGCGCCCGAACAGGGACTTGAAAGCGAAAGGGA
AACCAGAGGAGCTCTCTCGACGCAGGACTCGGCTTGCTGAAGCGCGCACGGCAAGAGGCGAGGGGCGGCG
ACTGGTGAGTACGCCAAAAATTTTGACTAGCGGAGGCTAGAAGGAGAGAGATGGGTGCGAGAGCGTCAGT
ATTAAGCGGGGGAGAATTAGATCGCGATGGGAAAAAATTCGGTTAAGGCCAGGGGGAAAGAAAAAATATA
AATTAAAACATATAGTATGGGCAAGCAGGGAGCTAGAACGATTCGCAGTTAATCCTGGCCTGTTAGAAAC
ATCAGAAGGCTGTAGACAAATACTGGGACAGCTACAACCATCCCTTCAGACAGGATCAGAAGAACTTAGA
TCATTATATAATACAGTAGCAACCCTCTATTGTGTGCATCAAAGGATAGAGATAAAAGACACCAAGGAAG
CTTTAGACAAGATAGAGGAAGAGCAAAACAAAAGTAAGACCACCGCACAGCAAGCGGCCGGCCGCTGATC
TTCAGACCTGGAGGAGGAGATATGAGGGACAATTGGAGAAGTGAATTATATAAATATAAAGTAGTAAAAA
TTGAACCATTAGGAGTAGCACCCACCAAGGCAAAGAGAAGAGTGGTGCAGAGAGAAAAAAGAGCAGTGGG
AATAGGAGCTTTGTTCCTTGGGTTCTTGGGAGCAGCAGGAAGCACTATGGGCGCAGCGTCAATGACGCTG
ACGGTACAGGCCAGACAATTATTGTCTGGTATAGTGCAGCAGCAGAACAATTTGCTGAGGGCTATTGAGG
CGCAACAGCATCTGTTGCAACTCACAGTCTGGGGCATCAAGCAGCTCCAGGCAAGAATCCTGGCTGTGGA
AAGATACCTAAAGGATCAACAGCTCCTGGGGATTTGGGGTTGCTCTGGAAAACTCATTTGCACCACTGCT
GTGCCTTGGAATGCTAGTTGGAGTAATAAATCTCTGGAACAGATTTGGAATCACACGACCTGGATGGAGT
GGGACAGAGAAATTAACAATTACACAAGCTTAATACACTCCTTAATTGAAGAATCGCAAAACCAGCAAGA
AAAGAATGAACAAGAATTATTGGAATTAGATAAATGGGCAAGTTTGTGGAATTGGTTTAACATAACAAAT
TGGCTGTGGTATATAAAATTATTCATAATGATAGTAGGAGGCTTGGTAGGTTTAAGAATAGTTTTTGCTG
TACTTTCTATAGTGAATAGAGTTAGGCAGGGATATTCACCATTATCGTTTCAGACCCACCTCCCAACCCC
GAGGGGACCCGACAGGCCCGAAGGAATAGAAGAAGAAGGTGGAGAGAGAGACAGAGACAGATCCATTCGA
TTAGTGAACGGATCGGCACTGCGTGCGCCAATTCTGCAGACAAATGGCAGTATTCATCCACAATTTTAAA
AGAAAAGGGGGGATTGGGGGGTACAGTGCAGGGGAAAGAATAGTAGACATAATAGCAACAGACATACAAA
CTAAAGAATTACAAAAACAAATTACAAAAATTCAAAATTTTCGGGTTTATTACAGGGACAGCAGAGATCC
AGTTTGGTTAGTACCGCGCTCTAGAGATCCGACGCGCCATCTCTAGGCCCGCGCCGGCCCCCTCGCACAG
ACTTGTGGGAGAAGCTCGGCTACTCCCCTGCCCCGGTTAATTTGCATATAATATTTCCTAGTAACTATAG
AGGCTTAATGTGCGATAAAAGACAGATAATCTGTTCTTTTTAATACTAGCTACATTTTACATGATAGGCT
TGGATTTCTATAAGAGATACAAATACTAAATTATTATTTTAAAAAACAGCACAAAAGGAAACTCACCCTA
ACTGTAAAGTAATTGTGTGTTTTGAGACTATAAATATCCCTTGGAGAAAAGCCTTGTTTGAGAAGCACGA
GTCACAGATTCAAGAGATCTGTGACTCGTGCTTCTCTTTTTTCTCGAGGTCGACGGTATCGATAAGCTCG
CTTCACGAGATTCCAGCAGGTCGAGGGACCTAATAACTTCGTATAGCATACATTATACGAAGTTATATTA
AGGGTTCCAAGCTTAAGCGGCCGCTGAAAGACCCCACCTGTAGGTTTGGCAAGCTAGCTTAAGTAACGCC
ATTTTGCAAGGCATGGAAAATACATAACTGAGAATAGAGAAGTTCAGATCAAGGTTAGGAACAGAGAGAC
AGCAGAATATGGGCCAAACAGGATATCTGTGGTAAGCAGTTCCTGCCCCGGCTCAGGGCCAAGAACAGAT
GGTCCCCAGATGCGGTCCCGCCCTCAGCAGTTTCTAGAGAACCATCAGATGTTTCCAGGGTGCCCCAAGG
ACCTGAAATGACCCTGTGCCTTATTTGAACTAACCAATCAGTTCGCTTCTCGCTTCTGTTCGCGCGCTTC
TGCTCCCCGAGCTCAATAAAAGAGCCCACAACCCCTCACTCGGCGCGCCAGTCCTCCGATAGACTGCGTC
GCCCGGGTACCCGTATTCCCAATAAAGCCTCTTGCTGTTTGCATCCGAATCGTGGACTCGCTGATCCTTG
GGAGGGTCTCCTCAGATTGATTGACTGCCCACCTCGGGGGTCTTTCATCGAATTCGCCACCATGTGGAAA
GCTTCAGCAGGCCACGCTGTGTCCATCGCCCAGGATGACGCGGGGGCCGATGACTGGGAGACTGACCCTG
ATTTTGTGAATGATGTGAGTGAGAAGGAGCAAAGATGGGGTGCCAAGACGGTGCAGGGCTCCGGGCACCA
GGAGCATATCAACATACACAAGCTGAGGGAGAATGTCTTTCAAGAGCATCAGACCCTTAAGGAGAAGGAA
CTTGAAACAGGACCAAAAGCTTCCCATGGCTATGGAGGGAAATTTGGTGTGGAACAAGACCGAATGGATA
AGTCAGCTGTCGGCCACGAATATCAGTCGAAACTTTCCAAGCACTGCTCGCAGGTGGACTCGGTCCGTGG
CTTCGGAGGCAAGTTTGGTGTCCAGATGGACAGAGTTGATCAGTCTGCTGTAGGCTTTGAATACCAGGGG
AAGACTGAGAAGCATGCCTCCCAGAAAGACTACTCCAGTGGTTTTGGCGGCAAGTATGGCGTGCAGGCCG
ACCGAGTAGACAAGAGCGCGGTGGGCTTCGACTACCAGGGCAAGACGGAGAAACATGAATCCCAGAGAGA
TTACTCCAAAGGTTTCGGCGGCAAATACGGTATCGACAAGGACAAAGTGGATAAGAGCGCCGTTGGCTTT
GAGTATCAAGGCAAAACGGAGAAGCACGAGTCCCAGAAAGACTATGTGAAAGGGTTTGGAGGAAAATTTG
GTGTGCAGACAGACAGACAAGACAAATGTGCCCTTGGCTGGGATCACCAGGAGAAATTGCAGCTGCATGA
ATCCCAAAAAGATTATAAGACTGGTTTTGGAGGCAAATTCGGTGTTCAGTCGGAGAGGCAGGACTCCGCT
GCTGTGGGGTTTGATTACAAGGAGAAGCTGGCCAAGCACGAGTCCCAGCAAGACTACTCCAAAGGATTCG
GCGGGAAGTATGGGGTGCAGAAGGATCGGATGGATAAGAATGCGTCAACCTTTGAGGATGTCACCCAGGT
GTCCTCTGCCTACCAGAAGACAGTACCTGTCGAAGCTGTGACCAGCAAAACAAGTAACATCAGAGCTAAC
TTTGAAAACCTCGCTAAGGAGAAAGAGCAGGAGGACAGGCGGAAGGCGGAGGCGGAGAGAGCCCAGCGGA
TGGCCAAGGAGCGGCAGGAGCAGGAAGAGGCCAGGAGGAAGCTGGAGGAGCAAGCCAGAGCCAAAACGCA
AACGCCCCCTGTGTCGCCCGCACCTCAGCCAACCGAGGAGAGGCTGCCCTCGAGCCCCGTCTTTGAGGAT
GCGGCTTCCTTCAAGGCAGAGCTGAGCTACAGAGGCCCTGTGAGTGGGACGGAGCCGGAGCCCGTGTACA
GCATGGAGGCCGCTGACTACCGAGAGGCCAGCAGCCAGCAGGGCCTGGCCTATGCCACAGAGGCTGTCTT
TGAAAGCGCAGAGGCCCCGGGCCACTATCCCGCAGAGGACAGCACCTTTGATGAGTACGAGAACGATCTG
GGGATCACAGCCGTCGCCCTGTACGACTACCAGGCTGCGGGCGATGATGAGATCTCATTTGACCCTGATG
ACATCATCACCAACATCGAGATGATTGACGACGGCTGGTGGCGCGGGGTGTGCAAGGGCCGGTACGGGCT
CTTCCCAGCCAACTATGTGGAGCTGCGGCAGGATCCACCGGTCGCCACCATGGTGAGCAAGGGCGAGGAG
CTGTTCACCGGGGTGGTGCCCATCCTGGTCGAGCTGGACGGCGACGTAAACGGCCACAAGTTCAGCGTGT
CCGGCGAGGGCGAGGGCGATGCCACCTACGGCAAGCTGACCCTGAAGTTCATCTGCACCACCGGCAAGCT
GCCCGTGCCCTGGCCCACCCTCGTGACCACCCTGACCTACGGCGTGCAGTGCTTCAGCCGCTACCCCGAC
CACATGAAGCAGCACGACTTCTTCAAGTCCGCCATGCCCGAAGGCTACGTCCAGGAGCGCACCATCTTCT
TCAAGGACGACGGCAACTACAAGACCCGCGCCGAGGTGAAGTTCGAGGGCGACACCCTGGTGAACCGCAT
CGAGCTGAAGGGCATCGACTTCAAGGAGGACGGCAACATCCTGGGGCACAAGCTGGAGTACAACTACAAC
AGCCACAACGTCTATATCATGGCCGACAAGCAGAAGAACGGCATCAAGGTGAACTTCAAGATCCGCCACA
ACATCGAGGACGGCAGCGTGCAGCTCGCCGACCACTACCAGCAGAACACCCCCATCGGCGACGGCCCCGT
GCTGCTGCCCGACAACCACTACCTGAGCACCCAGTCCGCCCTGAGCAAAGACCCCAACGAGAAGCGCGAT
CACATGGTCCTGCTGGAGTTCGTGACCGCCGCCGGGATCACTCTCGGCATGGACGAGCTGTACAAGTAAC
CTGCAGGCAATTCGTCGAGGGACCTAATAACTTCGTATAGCATACATTATACGAAGTTATACATGTTTAA
GGGTTCCGGTTCCACTAGGTACAATTCGATATCAAGCTTATCGATAATCAACCTCTGGATTACAAAATTT
GTGAAAGATTGACTGGTATTCTTAACTATGTTGCTCCTTTTACGCTATGTGGATACGCTGCTTTAATGCC
TTTGTATCATGCTATTGCTTCCCGTATGGCTTTCATTTTCTCCTCCTTGTATAAATCCTGGTTGCTGTCT
CTTTATGAGGAGTTGTGGCCCGTTGTCAGGCAACGTGGCGTGGTGTGCACTGTGTTTGCTGACGCAACCC
CCACTGGTTGGGGCATTGCCACCACCTGTCAGCTCCTTTCCGGGACTTTCGCTTTCCCCCTCCCTATTGC
CACGGCGGAACTCATCGCCGCCTGCCTTGCCCGCTGCTGGACAGGGGCTCGGCTGTTGGGCACTGACAAT
TCCGTGGTGTTGTCGGGGAAATCATCGTCCTTTCCTTGGCTGCTCGCCTGTGTTGCCACCTGGATTCTGC
GCGGGACGTCCTTCTGCTACGTCCCTTCGGCCCTCAATCCAGCGGACCTTCCTTCCCGGCCTGCTGCCGG
CTCTGCGGCCTCTTCCGCGTCTTCGCCTTCGCCCTCAGACGAGTCGGATCTCCCTTTGGGCCGCCTCCCC
GCATCGATACCGTCGACCTCGATCGAGACCTAGAAAAACATGGAGCAATCACAAGTAGCAATACAGCAGC
TACCAATGCTGATTGTGCCTGGCTAGAAGCACAAGAGGAGGAGGAGGTGGGTTTTCCAGTCACACCTCAG
GTACCTTTAAGACCAATGACTTACAAGGCAGCTGTAGATCTTAGCCACTTTTTAAAAGAAAAGGGGGGAC
TGGAAGGGCTAATTCACTCCCAACGAAGACAAGATATCCTTGATCTGTGGATCTACCACACACAAGGCTA
CTTCCCTGATTGGCAGAACTACACACCAGGGCCAGGGATCAGATATCCACTGACCTTTGGATGGTGCTAC
AAGCTAGTACCAGTTGAGCAAGAGAAGGTAGAAGAAGCCAATGAAGGAGAGAACACCCGCTTGTTACACC
CTGTGAGCCTGCATGGGATGGATGACCCGGAGAGAGAAGTATTAGAGTGGAGGTTTGACAGCCGCCTAGC
ATTTCATCACATGGCCCGAGAGCTGCATCCGGACTGTACTGGGTCTCTCTGGTTAGACCAGATCTGAGCC
TGGGAGCTCTCTGGCTAACTAGGGAACCCACTGCTTAAGCCTCAATAAAGCTTGCCTTGAGTGCTTCAAG
TAGTGTGTGCCCGTCTGTTGTGTGACTCTGGTAACTAGAGATCCCTCAGACCCTTTTAGTCAGTGTGGAA
AATCTCTAGCAGCATGTGAGCAAAAGGCCAGCAAAAGGCCAGGAACCGTAAAAAGGCCGCGTTGCTGGCG
TTTTTCCATAGGCTCCGCCCCCCTGACGAGCATCACAAAAATCGACGCTCAAGTCAGAGGTGGCGAAACC
CGACAGGACTATAAAGATACCAGGCGTTTCCCCCTGGAAGCTCCCTCGTGCGCTCTCCTGTTCCGACCCT
GCCGCTTACCGGATACCTGTCCGCCTTTCTCCCTTCGGGAAGCGTGGCGCTTTCTCATAGCTCACGCTGT
AGGTATCTCAGTTCGGTGTAGGTCGTTCGCTCCAAGCTGGGCTGTGTGCACGAACCCCCCGTTCAGCCCG
ACCGCTGCGCCTTATCCGGTAACTATCGTCTTGAGTCCAACCCGGTAAGACACGACTTATCGCCACTGGC
AGCAGCCACTGGTAACAGGATTAGCAGAGCGAGGTATGTAGGCGGTGCTACAGAGTTCTTGAAGTGGTGG
CCTAACTACGGCTACACTAGAAGAACAGTATTTGGTATCTGCGCTCTGCTGAAGCCAGTTACCTTCGGAA
AAAGAGTTGGTAGCTCTTGATCCGGCAAACAAACCACCGCTGGTAGCGGTGGTTTTTTTGTTTGCAAGCA
GCAGATTACGCGCAGAAAAAAAGGATCTCAAGAAGATCCTTTGATCTTTTCTACGGGGTCTGACGCTCAG
TGGAACGAAAACTCACGTTAAGGGATTTTGGTCATGAGATTATCAAAAAGGATCTTCACCTAGATCCTTT
TAAATTAAAAATGAAGTTTTAAATCAATCTAAAGTATATATGAGTAAACTTGGTCTGACAGTTACCAATG
CTTAATCAGTGAGGCACCTATCTCAGCGATCTGTCTATTTCGTTCATCCATAGTTGCCTGACTCCCCGTC
GTGTAGATAACTACGATACGGGAGGGCTTACCATCTGGCCCCAGTGCTGCAATGATACCGCGAGACCCAC
GCTCACCGGCTCCAGATTTATCAGCAATAAACCAGCCAGCCGGAAGGGCCGAGCGCAGAAGTGGTCCTGC
AACTTTATCCGCCTCCATCCAGTCTATTAATTGTTGCCGGGAAGCTAGAGTAAGTAGTTCGCCAGTTAAT
AGTTTGCGCAACGTTGTTGCCATTGCTACAGGCATCGTGGTGTCACGCTCGTCGTTTGGTATGGCTTCAT
TCAGCTCCGGTTCCCAACGATCAAGGCGAGTTACATGATCCCCCATGTTGTGCAAAAAAGCGGTTAGCTC
CTTCGGTCCTCCGATCGTTGTCAGAAGTAAGTTGGCCGCAGTGTTATCACTCATGGTTATGGCAGCACTG
CATAATTCTCTTACTGTCATGCCATCCGTAAGATGCTTTTCTGTGACTGGTGAGTACTCAACCAAGTCAT
TCTGAGAATAGTGTATGCGGCGACCGAGTTGCTCTTGCCCGGCGTCAATACGGGATAATACCGCGCCACA
TAGCAGAACTTTAAAAGTGCTCATCATTGGAAAACGTTCTTCGGGGCGAAAACTCTCAAGGATCTTACCG
CTGTTGAGATCCAGTTCGATGTAACCCACTCGTGCACCCAACTGATCTTCAGCATCTTTTACTTTCACCA
GCGTTTCTGGGTGAGCAAAAACAGGAAGGCAAAATGCCGCAAAAAAGGGAATAAGGGCGACACGGAAATG
TTGAATACTCATACTCTTCCTTTTTCAATATTATTGAAGCATTTATCAGGGTTATTGTCTCATGAGCGGA
TACATATTTGAATGTATTTAGAAAAATAAACAAATAGGGGTTCCGCGCACATTTCCCCGAAAAGTGCCAC
CTGAC
